>Addgene plasmid #240290 | pvPE-V4-Puro | addgene full sequence | sequence record 488804 | Addgene NGS Result
TGACATTGATTATTGACTAGTTATTAATAGTAATCAATTACGGGGTCATTAGTTCATAGCCCATATATGG
AGTTCCGCGTTACATAACTTACGGTAAATGGCCCGCCTGGCTGACCGCCCAACGACCCCCGCCCATTGAC
GTCAATAATGACGTATGTTCCCATAGTAACGCCAATAGGGACTTTCCATTGACGTCAATGGGTGGAGTAT
TTACGGTAAACTGCCCACTTGGCAGTACATCAAGTGTATCATATGCCAAGTACGCCCCCTATTGACGTCA
ATGACGGTAAATGGCCCGCCTGGCATTATGCCCAGTACATGACCTTATGGGACTTTCCTACTTGGCAGTA
CATCTACGTATTAGTCATCGCTATTACCATGGTGATGCGGTTTTGGCAGTACATCAATGGGCGTGGATAG
CGGTTTGACTCACGGGGATTTCCAAGTCTCCACCCCATTGACGTCAATGGGAGTTTGTTTTGGCACCAAA
ATCAACGGGACTTTCCAAAATGTCGTAACAACTCCGCCCCATTGACGCAAATGGGCGGTAGGCGTGTACG
GTGGGAGGTCTATATAAGCAGAGCTGGTTTAGTGAACCGTCAGATCCGCTAGAGATCCGCGGCCGCTAAT
ACGACTCACTATAGGGAGAGCCGCCACCATGAAACGGACAGCCGACGGAAGCGAGTTCGAGTCACCAAAG
AAGAAGCGGAAAGTCGACAAGAAGTACAGCATCGGCCTGGACATCGGCACCAACTCTGTGGGCTGGGCCG
TGATCACCGACGAGTACAAGGTGCCCAGCAAGAAATTCAAGGTGCTGGGCAACACCGACCGGCACAGCAT
CAAGAAGAACCTGATCGGAGCCCTGCTGTTCGACAGCGGCGAAACAGCCGAGGCCACCCGGCTGAAGAGA
ACCGCCAGAAGAAGATACACCAGACGGAAGAACCGGATCTGCTATCTGCAAGAGATCTTCAGCAACGAGA
TGGCCAAGGTGGACGACAGCTTCTTCCACAGACTGGAAGAGTCCTTCCTGGTGGAAGAGGATAAGAAGCA
CGAGCGGCACCCCATCTTCGGCAACATCGTGGACGAGGTGGCCTACCACGAGAAGTACCCCACCATCTAC
CACCTGAGAAAGAAACTGGTGGACAGCACCGACAAGGCCGACCTGCGGCTGATCTATCTGGCCCTGGCCC
ACATGATCAAGTTCCGGGGCCACTTCCTGATCGAGGGCGACCTGAACCCCGACAACAGCGACGTGGACAA
GCTGTTCATCCAGCTGGTGCAGACCTACAACCAGCTGTTCGAGGAAAACCCCATCAACGCCAGCGGCGTG
GACGCCAAGGCCATCCTGTCTGCCAGACTGAGCAAGAGCAGACGGCTGGAAAATCTGATCGCCCAGCTGC
CCGGCGAGAAGAAGAATGGCCTGTTCGGAAACCTGATTGCCCTGAGCCTGGGCCTGACCCCCAACTTCAA
GAGCAACTTCGACCTGGCCGAGGATGCCAAACTGCAGCTGAGCAAGGACACCTACGACGACGACCTGGAC
AACCTGCTGGCCCAGATCGGCGACCAGTACGCCGACCTGTTTCTGGCCGCCAAGAACCTGTCCGACGCCA
TCCTGCTGAGCGACATCCTGAGAGTGAACACCGAGATCACCAAGGCCCCCCTGAGCGCCTCTATGATCAA
GAGATACGACGAGCACCACCAGGACCTGACCCTGCTGAAAGCTCTCGTGCGGCAGCAGCTGCCTGAGAAG
TACAAAGAGATTTTCTTCGACCAGAGCAAGAACGGCTACGCCGGCTACATTGACGGCGGAGCCAGCCAGG
AAGAGTTCTACAAGTTCATCAAGCCCATCCTGGAAAAGATGGACGGCACCGAGGAACTGCTCGTGAAGCT
GAACAGAGAGGACCTGCTGCGGAAGCAGCGGACCTTCGACAACGGCAGCATCCCCCACCAGATCCACCTG
GGAGAGCTGCACGCCATTCTGCGGCGGCAGGAAGATTTTTACCCATTCCTGAAGGACAACCGGGAAAAGA
TCGAGAAGATCCTGACCTTCCGCATCCCCTACTACGTGGGCCCTCTGGCCAGGGGAAACAGCAGATTCGC
CTGGATGACCAGAAAGAGCGAGGAAACCATCACCCCCTGGAACTTCGAGGAAGTGGTGGACAAGGGCGCT
TCCGCCCAGAGCTTCATCGAGCGGATGACCAACTTCGATAAGAACCTGCCCAACGAGAAGGTGCTGCCCA
AGCACAGCCTGCTGTACGAGTACTTCACCGTGTATAACGAGCTGACCAAAGTGAAATACGTGACCGAGGG
AATGAGAAAGCCCGCCTTCCTGAGCGGCGAGCAGAAAAAGGCCATCGTGGACCTGCTGTTCAAGACCAAC
CGGAAAGTGACCGTGAAGCAGCTGAAAGAGGACTACTTCAAGAAAATCGAGTGCTTCGACTCCGTGGAAA
TCTCCGGCGTGGAAGATCGGTTCAACGCCTCCCTGGGCACATACCACGATCTGCTGAAAATTATCAAGGA
CAAGGACTTCCTGGACAATGAGGAAAACGAGGACATTCTGGAAGATATCGTGCTGACCCTGACACTGTTT
GAGGACAGAGAGATGATCGAGGAACGGCTGAAAACCTATGCCCACCTGTTCGACGACAAAGTGATGAAGC
AGCTGAAGCGGCGGAGATACACCGGCTGGGGCAGGCTGAGCCGGAAGCTGATCAACGGCATCCGGGACAA
GCAGTCCGGCAAGACAATCCTGGATTTCCTGAAGTCCGACGGCTTCGCCAACAGAAACTTCATGCAGCTG
ATCCACGACGACAGCCTGACCTTTAAAGAGGACATCCAGAAAGCCCAGGTGTCCGGCCAGGGCGATAGCC
TGCACGAGCACATTGCCAATCTGGCCGGCAGCCCCGCCATTAAGAAGGGCATCCTGCAGACAGTGAAGGT
GGTGGACGAGCTCGTGAAAGTGATGGGCCGGCACAAGCCCGAGAACATCGTGATCGAAATGGCCAGAGAG
AACCAGACCACCCAGAAGGGACAGAAGAACAGCCGCGAGAGAATGAAGCGGATCGAAGAGGGCATCAAAG
AGCTGGGCAGCCAGATCCTGAAAGAACACCCCGTGGAAAACACCCAGCTGCAGAACGAGAAGCTGTACCT
GTACTACCTGCAGAATGGGCGGGATATGTACGTGGACCAGGAACTGGACATCAACCGGCTGTCCGACTAC
GATGTGGACGCTATCGTGCCTCAGAGCTTTCTGAAGGACGACTCCATCGACAACAAGGTGCTGACCAGAA
GCGACAAGAACCGGGGCAAGAGCGACAACGTGCCCTCCGAAGAGGTCGTGAAGAAGATGAAGAACTACTG
GCGGCAGCTGCTGAACGCCAAGCTGATTACCCAGAGAAAGTTCGACAATCTGACCAAGGCCGAGAGAGGC
GGCCTGAGCGAACTGGATAAGGCCGGCTTCATCAAGAGACAGCTGGTGGAAACCCGGCAGATCACAAAGC
ACGTGGCACAGATCCTGGACTCCCGGATGAACACTAAGTACGACGAGAATGACAAGCTGATCCGGGAAGT
GAAAGTGATCACCCTGAAGTCCAAGCTGGTGTCCGATTTCCGGAAGGATTTCCAGTTTTACAAAGTGCGC
GAGATCAACAACTACCACCACGCCCACGACGCCTACCTGAACGCCGTCGTGGGAACCGCCCTGATCAAAA
AGTACCCTAAGCTGGAAAGCGAGTTCGTGTACGGCGACTACAAGGTGTACGACGTGCGGAAGATGATCGC
CAAGAGCGAGCAGGAAATCGGCAAGGCTACCGCCAAGTACTTCTTCTACAGCAACATCATGAACTTTTTC
AAGACCGAGATTACCCTGGCCAACGGCGAGATCCGGAAGCGGCCTCTGATCGAGACAAACGGCGAAACCG
GGGAGATCGTGTGGGATAAGGGCCGGGATTTTGCCACCGTGCGGAAAGTGCTGAGCATGCCCCAAGTGAA
TATCGTGAAAAAGACCGAGGTGCAGACAGGCGGCTTCAGCAAAGAGTCTATCCTGCCCAAGAGGAACAGC
GATAAGCTGATCGCCAGAAAGAAGGACTGGGACCCTAAGAAGTACGGCGGCTTCGACAGCCCCACCGTGG
CCTATTCTGTGCTGGTGGTGGCCAAAGTGGAAAAGGGCAAGTCCAAGAAACTGAAGAGTGTGAAAGAGCT
GCTGGGGATCACCATCATGGAAAGAAGCAGCTTCGAGAAGAATCCCATCGACTTTCTGGAAGCCAAGGGC
TACAAAGAAGTGAAAAAGGACCTGATCATCAAGCTGCCTAAGTACTCCCTGTTCGAGCTGGAAAACGGCC
GGAAGAGAATGCTGGCCTCTGCCGGCGAACTGCAGAAGGGAAACGAACTGGCCCTGCCCTCCAAATATGT
GAACTTCCTGTACCTGGCCAGCCACTATGAGAAGCTGAAGGGCTCCCCCGAGGATAATGAGCAGAAACAG
CTGTTTGTGGAACAGCACAAGCACTACCTGGACGAGATCATCGAGCAGATCAGCGAGTTCTCCAAGAGAG
TGATCCTGGCCGACGCTAATCTGGACAAAGTGCTGTCCGCCTACAACAAGCACCGGGATAAGCCCATCAG
AGAGCAGGCCGAGAATATCATCCACCTGTTTACCCTGACCAATCTGGGAGCCCCTGCCGCCTTCAAGTAC
TTTGACACCACCATCGACCGGAAGAGGTACACCAGCACCAAAGAGGTGCTGGACGCCACCCTGATCCACC
AGAGCATCACCGGCCTGTACGAGACACGGATCGACCTGTCTCAGCTGGGAGGTGACTCTGGAGGATCTAG
CGGAGGATCCTCTGGCAGCGAGACACCAGGAACAAGCGAGTCAGCAACACCAGAGAGCAGTGGCGGCAGC
AGCGGCGGCAGCAGCGATTTTAGGAAAATTAGGTCAGGCCCTAGACAGTTAGGGAACCTGGGCAATAGGA
CCCCACTCGACAAGGACCAATGTGCATATTGTAAAGAAAAAGGACACTGGGCAAGGGACTGCCCCAAGAA
GGGAAACAAAGGACTGAAGGTCTTAGCTCTGGAAGAAGATAAATCCGGTAGCGAAACACCGGGGACTTCA
GAATCGGCCACCCCGGAGTCTACCCTGCAGCTGGATGATGAATACAGACTATACAGTCCTCTGGTGAAGC
CAGACCAGAATATCCAGTTCTGGCTCGAGCAGTTCCCTCAGGCCTGGGCTGAAACCGCCGGAGTGGGCCT
GGCCAAACAGGTGCCCCCTCAAGTCATTCAGCTCAAGGCCTCTGCCACTCCAGTGTCTGTGCGGCAGAGA
CCGCTGTCTAAGGAAGCTAGAGAAGGCATCCGGCCACACGTACAAAGACTGATACAGCAGGGCATCCTGG
TGCCTGTTCAGAGCCCCTGGAACACCCCCCTGCTGCCTGTGAGAAAACCTGGAACAAATGATTACCGGCC
TGTGCAGGACCTGAGAGAGGTCAACAAACGGGTGCAGGATATCCATCCTACCGTGCCCAACCCCTATAAC
CTGCTGTGTGCCCTGCCACCACAGCGGAGCTGGTACACAGTTCTGGATCTGAAGGATGCCTTCTTCTGTC
TGCGGCTCCACCCAACCAGCCAGCCTCTCTTTGCTTTTGAATGGCGGGACCCTGGCGCCGGCCGAACGGG
CCAGCTAACCTGGACAAGACTGCCCCAGGGTTTTAAAAACTCTCCCACCATCTTTAATGAAGCCCTTCAC
AGGGACCTCGCCAATTTTAGAATCCAGCACCCTCAAGTAACTCTGCTCCAGTATGCTGATGACCTGCTAC
TTGCCGGCGCCACCAAGCAAGACTGTTTGGAAGGAACCAAAGCCCTGCTGCTGGAGCTGTCTGACCTAGG
CTACCGAGCAAGTGCTAAGAAGGCACAGATCTGCCGGCGAGAGGTCACATACCTAGGATACAGCCTCAGA
GGCGGCCAGAGGTGGCTCACCGAGGCCAGGAAGAGGACCGTGGTGCAGATCCCAGCCCCAACCACGGCAA
AGCAGGTGAGGGAATTTCTGGGGAAGGCCGGGTTCTGCAGACTGTTCATTCCTGGCTTCGCCACCTTGGC
GGCTCCCCTCTACCCACTTACAAAGGAGAAGGGCGAGTTCTCCTGGGCGCCAGAGCATCAGAAGGCCTTT
GACGCCATCAAAAAGGCTCTGCTGTCTGCCCCAGCCCTGGCCTTACCAGATGTCACCAAGCCGTTCACCC
TGTATGTTGATGAAAGAAAAGGGGTCGCGCGGGGCGTACTGACCCAGACTCTGGGCCCATGGAGACGGCC
TGTGGCCTACCTAAGCAAGAAGCTGGACCCTGTTGCCTCAGGCTGGCCCGTGAGACTGAAAGCCATAGCT
GCTGTGGCCATCCTGGTGAAGGATGCAGACAAGCTAACTCTAGGTCAGAACATCACCGTCATCGCCCCCC
ACGCTCTGGAAAACATCGTGCGCCAGCCCCCAGACCGCTGGATGACCAACGCCCGCATGACACACTATCA
GAGCCTCTTACTGACAGAGAGGGTGACGTTTGCTCCTCCCGCCGCCCTCAATCCTGCCACCCTGCTACCT
GAAGAAACCGACGAACCCGTGACCCACGACTGCCACCAGTTGCTCATCGAGGAAACAGGAGTCAGGAAAG
ACTTGACGGACATCCCTCTATCTGGAGGGAGCAGTGGCGGCAGCAGCGGCTCTGAAACACCTGGCACCAG
CGAGAGCGCCACCCCCGAGTCCTCTGGTGGGAGCTCGGGAGGCTCCATGGCTGAAAATGGTGATAATGAA
AAGATGGCTGCCCTGGAGGCCAAAATCTGTCATCAAATTGAGTATTATTTTGGCGACTTCAATTTGCCAC
GGGACAAGTTTCTAAAGGAACAGATAAAACTGGATGAAGGCTGGGTACCTTTGGAGATAATGATAAAATT
CAACAGGTTGAACCGTCTAACAACAGACTTTAATGTAATTGTGGAAGCATTGAGCAAATCCAAGGCAGAA
CTCATGGAAATCAGTGAAGATAAAACTAAAATCAGAAGGTCTCCAAGCAAACCCCTACCTGAAGTGACTG
ATGAGTATAAAAATGATGTAAAAAACAGATCTGTTTATATTAAAGGCTTCCCAACTGATGCAACTCTTGA
TGACATAAAAGAATGGTTAGAAGATAAAGGTCAAGTACTAAATATTCAGATGAGAAGAACATTGCATAAA
GCATTTAAGGGATCAATTTTTGTTGTGTTTGATAGCATTGAATCTGCTAAGAAATTTGTAGAGACCCCTG
GCCAGAAGTACAAAGAAACAGACCTGCTAATACTTTTCAAGGACGATTACTTTGCCAAAAAAAATGAATC
TGGCGGCTCAAAAAGAACCGCCGACGGCAGCGAATTCGAGTCTCCCAAGAAGAAGAGGAAAGTCGGCTCT
GGCCCTGCCGCTAAGAGAGTGAAGCTGGACGGAAGCGGAGCTACTAACTTCAGCCTGCTGAAGCAGGCTG
GAGACGTGGAGGAGAACCCTGGACCTATGACCGAGTACAAGCCCACGGTGCGCCTCGCCACCCGCGACGA
CGTCCCCAGGGCCGTACGCACCCTCGCCGCCGCGTTCGCCGACTACCCCGCCACGCGCCACACCGTCGAT
CCGGACCGCCACATCGAGCGGGTCACCGAGCTGCAAGAACTCTTCCTCACGCGCGTCGGGCTCGACATCG
GCAAGGTGTGGGTCGCGGACGACGGCGCCGCGGTGGCGGTCTGGACCACGCCGGAGAGCGTCGAAGCGGG
GGCGGTGTTCGCCGAGATCGGCCCGCGCATGGCCGAGTTGAGCGGTTCCCGGCTGGCCGCGCAGCAACAG
ATGGAAGGCCTCCTGGCGCCGCACCGGCCCAAGGAGCCCGCGTGGTTCCTGGCCACCGTCGGAGTCTCGC
CCGACCACCAGGGCAAGGGTCTGGGCAGCGCCGTCGTGCTCCCCGGAGTGGAGGCGGCCGAGCGCGCCGG
GGTGCCCGCCTTCCTGGAGACCTCCGCGCCCCGCAACCTCCCCTTCTACGAGCGGCTCGGCTTCACCGTC
ACCGCCGACGTCGAGGTGCCCGAAGGACCGCGCACCTGGTGCATGACCCGCAAGCCCGGTGCCTAACCGG
TCATCATCACCATCACCATTGAGTTTAAACCCGCTGATCAGCCTCGACTGTGCCTTCTAGTTGCCAGCCA
TCTGTTGTTTGCCCCTCCCCCGTGCCTTCCTTGACCCTGGAAGGTGCCACTCCCACTGTCCTTTCCTAAT
AAAATGAGAAAATTGCATCGCATTGTCTGAGTAGGTGTCATTCTATTCTGGGGGGTGGGGTGGGGCAGGA
CAGCAAGGGGGAGGATTGGGAAGACAATAGCAGGCATGCTGGGGATGCGGTGGGCTCTATGGCTTCTGAG
GCGGAAAGAACCAGCTGGGGCTCGATACCGTCGACCTCTAGCTAGAGCTTGGCGTAATCATGGTCATAGC
TGTTTCCTGTGTGAAATTGTTATCCGCTCACAATTCCACACAACATACGAGCCGGAAGCATAAAGTGTAA
AGCCTAGGGTGCCTAATGAGTGAGCTAACTCACATTAATTGCGTTGCGCTCACTGCCCGCTTTCCAGTCG
GGAAACCTGTCGTGCCAGCTGCATTAATGAATCGGCCAACGCGCGGGGAGAGGCGGTTTGCGTATTGGGC
GCTCTTCCGCTTCCTCGCTCACTGACTCGCTGCGCTCGGTCGTTCGGCTGCGGCGAGCGGTATCAGCTCA
CTCAAAGGCGGTAATACGGTTATCCACAGAATCAGGGGATAACGCAGGAAAGAACATGTGAGCAAAAGGC
CAGCAAAAGGCCAGGAACCGTAAAAAGGCCGCGTTGCTGGCGTTTTTCCATAGGCTCCGCCCCCCTGACG
AGCATCACAAAAATCGACGCTCAAGTCAGAGGTGGCGAAACCCGACAGGACTATAAAGATACCAGGCGTT
TCCCCCTGGAAGCTCCCTCGTGCGCTCTCCTGTTCCGACCCTGCCGCTTACCGGATACCTGTCCGCCTTT
CTCCCTTCGGGAAGCGTGGCGCTTTCTCATAGCTCACGCTGTAGGTATCTCAGTTCGGTGTAGGTCGTTC
GCTCCAAGCTGGGCTGTGTGCACGAACCCCCCGTTCAGCCCGACCGCTGCGCCTTATCCGGTAACTATCG
TCTTGAGTCCAACCCGGTAAGACACGACTTATCGCCACTGGCAGCAGCCACTGGTAACAGGATTAGCAGA
GCGAGGTATGTAGGCGGTGCTACAGAGTTCTTGAAGTGGTGGCCTAACTACGGCTACACTAGAAGAACAG
TATTTGGTATCTGCGCTCTGCTGAAGCCAGTTACCTTCGGAAAAAGAGTTGGTAGCTCTTGATCCGGCAA
ACAAACCACCGCTGGTAGCGGTGGTTTTTTTGTTTGCAAGCAGCAGATTACGCGCAGAAAAAAAGGATCT
CAAGAAGATCCTTTGATCTTTTCTACGGGGTCTGACACTCAGTGGAACGAAAACTCACGTTAAGGGATTT
TGGTCATGAGATTATCAAAAAGGATCTTCACCTAGATCCTTTTAAATTAAAAATGAAGTTTTAAATCAAT
CTAAAGTATATATGAGTAAACTTGGTCTGACAGTTACCAATGCTTAATCAGTGAGGCACCTATCTCAGCG
ATCTGTCTATTTCGTTCATCCATAGTTGCCTGACTCCCCGTCGTGTAGATAACTACGATACGGGAGGGCT
TACCATCTGGCCCCAGTGCTGCAATGATACCGCGAGACCCACGCTCACCGGCTCCAGATTTATCAGCAAT
AAACCAGCCAGCCGGAAGGGCCGAGCGCAGAAGTGGTCCTGCAACTTTATCCGCCTCCATCCAGTCTATT
AATTGTTGCCGGGAAGCTAGAGTAAGTAGTTCGCCAGTTAATAGTTTGCGCAACGTTGTTGCCATTGCTA
CAGGCATCGTGGTGTCACGCTCGTCGTTTGGTATGGCTTCATTCAGCTCCGGTTCCCAACGATCAAGGCG
AGTTACATGATCCCCCATGTTGTGCAAAAAAGCGGTTAGCTCCTTCGGTCCTCCGATCGTTGTCAGAAGT
AAGTTGGCCGCAGTGTTATCACTCATGGTTATGGCAGCACTGCATAATTCTCTTACTGTCATGCCATCCG
TAAGATGCTTTTCTGTGACTGGTGAGTACTCAACCAAGTCATTCTGAGAATAGTGTATGCGGCGACCGAG
TTGCTCTTGCCCGGCGTCAATACGGGATAATACCGCGCCACATAGCAGAACTTTAAAAGTGCTCATCATT
GGAAAACGTTCTTCGGGGCGAAAACTCTCAAGGATCTTACCGCTGTTGAGATCCAGTTCGATGTAACCCA
CTCGTGCACCCAACTGATCTTCAGCATCTTTTACTTTCACCAGCGTTTCTGGGTGAGCAAAAACAGGAAG
GCAAAATGCCGCAAAAAAGGGAATAAGGGCGACACGGAAATGTTGAATACTCATACTCTTCCTTTTTCAA
TATTATTGAAGCATTTATCAGGGTTATTGTCTCATGAGCGGATACATATTTGAATGTATTTAGAAAAATA
AACAAATAGGGGTTCCGCGCACATTTCCCCGAAAAGTGCCACCTGACGTCGACGGATCGGGAGATCGATC
TCCCGATCCCCTAGGGTCTACTCTCAGTACAATCTGCTCTGATGCCGCATAGTTAAGCCAGTATCTGCTC
CCTGCTTGTGTGTTGGAGGTCGCTGAGTAGTGCGCGAGCAAAATTTAAGCTACAACAAGGCAAGGCTTGA
CCGACAATTGCATGAAGAATCTGCTTAGGGTTAGGCGTTTTGCGCTGCTTCGCGATGTACGGGCCAGATA
TACGCGT
Features (pLannotate 1.2.2; 19 found; start..end, strand, type, name):
      2..381     +  enhancer       CMV enhancer: human cytomegalovirus immediate early enhancer
    382..585     +  promoter       CMV promoter: human cytomegalovirus (CMV) immediate early promoter
    627..645     +  promoter       T7 promoter: promoter for bacteriophage T7 RNA polymerase
    716..2317    +  CDS            Cas9(N): N-terminal portion of Streptococcus pyogenes Cas9 (Zetsche et al., 2015)
   2318..4812    +  CDS            Cas9(C) (fragment): C-terminal portion of Streptococcus pyogenes Cas9 (Zetsche et al., 2015)
   4934..5041    +  CDS            gag (fragment): GAG_MLVAV - Experimental evidence at protein level: Swiss-Prot protein existence level 1. [Nucleocapsid protein p10-Gag]: Involved in the packaging and encapsidation of two copies of the genome. Binds with high affinity to conserved UCUG elements within the packaging signal, located near the 5'-end of the genome. This binding is dependent on genome dimerization. From AKV murine leukemia virus (AKR (endogenous) murine leukemia virus).
   5132..6673    +  CDS            pol (fragment): POL_AVIRE - Experimental evidence at protein level: Swiss-Prot protein existence level 1. [Integrase]: Catalyzes viral DNA integration into the host chromosome, by performing a series of DNA cutting and joining reactions. From Avian reticuloendotheliosis virus.
   6767..7348    +  CDS            SSB (fragment): LA_HUMAN - Experimental evidence at protein level: Swiss-Prot protein existence level 1. Binds to the 3' poly(U) terminus of nascent RNA polymerase III transcripts, protecting them from exonuclease digestion and facilitating their folding and maturation (PubMed:3192525, PubMed:2470590). In case of Coxsackievirus B3 infection, binds to the viral internal ribosome entry site (IRES) and stimulates the IRES- mediated translation (PubMed:12384597). From Homo sapiens (Human).
   7517..8114    +  CDS            PuroR (fragment): puromycin N-acetyltransferase; pac from Streptomyces; confers resistance to puromycin
   8168..8392    +  polyA_signal   bGH poly(A) signal: bovine growth hormone polyadenylation signal
   8396..8417    +  promoter       SV40 promoter (fragment): SV40 enhancer and early promoter
   8485..8507    -  protein_bind   lac operator (fragment): The lac repressor binds to the lac operator to inhibit transcription in E. coli. This inhibition can be relieved by adding lactose or isopropyl-β-D-thiogalactopyranoside (IPTG). lac repressor encoded by lacI
   8511..8541    -  promoter       lac promoter: promoter for the E. coli lac operon
   8556..8577    -  protein_bind   CAP binding site: CAP binding activates transcription in the presence of cAMP. E. coli catabolite activator protein
   8590..8682    -  CDS            lacI (fragment): lac repressor; lacI; The lac repressor binds to the lac operator to inhibit transcription in E. coli. This inhibition can be relieved by adding lactose or isopropyl-β-D-thiogalactopyranoside (IPTG).
   8865..9453    -  rep_origin     ori: high-copy-number ColE1/pMB1/pBR322/pUC origin of replication
   9624..10484   -  CDS            AmpR: β-lactamase; bla; confers resistance to ampicillin, carbenicillin, and related antibiotics
  10485..10589   -  promoter       AmpR promoter: bla
  10660..10704   -  misc_feature   bom (fragment): basis of mobility region from pBR322
