[The description below was written by a language model from this plasmid's Addgene catalogue record and pLannotate feature annotations shown in this document.]
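Description:
pvPE-V4-Puro is a mammalian expression plasmid on a pCMV backbone, about 10.9 kb, that encodes a fourth-generation prime editor built around a reverse transcriptase from porcine endogenous retrovirus subtype C (PERV-C) rather than the usual murine leukemia virus enzyme. It is maintained in E. coli through a high-copy ColE1/pUC-type origin with ampicillin resistance (β-lactamase). Remnants of lac regulatory sequence and a short SV40 promoter fragment in the backbone appear to be vector leftovers.

The synthetic insert of roughly 7.4 kb is a single open reading frame driven by the CMV enhancer and immediate early promoter and terminated by the bovine growth hormone polyadenylation signal. A T7 promoter lies just upstream of the coding region. The fusion starts with the S. pyogenes Cas9 H840A nickase, which the annotation software splits into N- and C-terminal segments. Next come a short retroviral gag nucleocapsid-like segment, presumably the "NC" in the insert name, and the PERV-C reverse transcriptase carrying six substitutions (D199N, T305K, W312F, V222A, Y63R, C408R). The "ΔH" in the name probably denotes removal of the RNase H domain, although the record does not spell this out. The software labels the reverse transcriptase by homology as an avian retroviral pol fragment. A fragment of the human La protein (SSB) follows, a factor that binds the poly(U) 3′ ends of RNA polymerase III transcripts and protects them from exonucleases. SV40 and c-Myc nuclear localization signals direct the fusion to the nucleus. A P2A peptide then links a puromycin N-acetyltransferase, so transfected cells can be enriched with puromycin.

The plasmid encodes no guide RNA, so a pegRNA must be supplied separately. It is intended for prime editing of mammalian genomes.
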