Addgene plasmid #240290: pvPE-V4-Puro
Purpose: Encodes fourth generation porcine endogenous retrovirus-derived prime editing (pvPE) system with puromycin resistance gene into mammalian cells for gene editing.
Depositing lab: Lusheng Huang. Depositing organization: Jiangxi Agricultural University. Publication: Highly efficient prime editors for mammalian genome editing based on porcine retrovirus reverse transcriptase. Liu W, Duan W, Peng Z, Liao Y, Wang X, Liu R, Jing Q, Jiang H, Fan Y, Ge L, Huang L, Xing Y. Trends Biotechnol. 2025 Aug 30:S0167-7799(25)00314-2. doi: 10.1016/j.tibtech.2025.07.029. PubMed 40885667.
Backbone
  Vector backbone: pCMV
  Vector type: Mammalian Expression, CRISPR
  Selectable markers: Puromycin
Growth in bacteria
  Bacterial resistance: Ampicillin, 100 μg/mL
  Growth temperature: 37°C
  Growth strain: DH5alpha
  Copy number: High Copy
Gene/Insert
  Gene/Insert name: pvPE-V4-Puro (alt name: Cas9(H840A)-PERV-C RT(D199N, T305K, W312F, V222A, Y63R, C408R)-NCΔH-La-P2A-Puro)
  Species: Synthetic; Cas9 is from S. pyogenes; PERV-C RT is derived from C subtype porcine endogenous retroviruses; La is from Homo sapiens
  Insert size (bp): 7401
  Promoter: CMV
  Tag / fusion protein: SV40 NLS (N terminal on backbone); SV40 NLS (C terminal on insert); c-Myc NLS (C terminal on insert)
  Cloning method: Gene Synthesis
  Sequencing primers: 5′ T7-forward; 3′ BGH-reverse
Terms and licenses: Academic/Nonprofit Terms; Industry Terms: Not Available to Industry
How to cite: pvPE-V4-Puro was a gift from Lusheng Huang (Addgene plasmid # 240290 ; http://n2t.net/addgene:240290 ; RRID:Addgene_240290)
